# Supplementary material for: Meeting Measurement Precision Requirements for Effective Engineering of Genetic Regulatory Networks
Source: bioRxiv preprint, doi:10.1101/2021.10.10.460840, version 1 (2021-10-10)
Supplement: S1: Interlab Plasmid Designs [file 460840_file02.txt]

LOCUS       pL1f1EV                 4968 bp    DNA     circular     14-FEB-2017
DEFINITION  Level 1 Empty Vector.
ACCESSION   urn.local.Weiss Lab.30-77t8oj6
VERSION
KEYWORDS    .
SOURCE      
  ORGANISM  
            .
COMMENT     This file is created by Vector NTI http://www.invitrogen.com/.
FEATURES             Location/Qualifiers
     rep_origin      1
                     /label="ORI"
     CDS             complement(763..1620)
                     /label="AP r"
     promoter        complement(1662..1690)
                     /Imported_from="<a
                     href=""http://wishart.biology.ualberta.ca/PlasMapper"">Pla
                     sMapper</a>"
                     /Transferred_From="amp prom"
                     /Transferred_Similarity="100.00%"
                     /label="amp prom"
     rep_origin      complement(1818..2435)
                     /label="oriV"
     misc_feature    2640..2645
                     /Recognition_pattern="GAAGAC(2/6)"
                     /annotation_group="GAAGAC"
                     /label="BpiI"
                     /note="Geneious type: restriction site"
     misc_feature    complement(2669..2674)
                     /Recognition_pattern="GGTCTC(1/5)"
                     /annotation_group="GGTCTC"
                     /label="BsaI"
                     /note="Geneious type: restriction site"
     promoter        2766..2795
                     /created_by="User"
                     /label="lac promoter"
     misc_feature    2799..2826
                     /Imported_from="<a
                     href=""http://wishart.biology.ualberta.ca/PlasMapper"">Pla
                     sMapper</a>"
                     /Transferred_From="lacO reg"
                     /Transferred_Similarity="89.29%"
                     /label="lacO reg"
                     /note="Geneious type: regulatory sequence"
     reporter        2911..3071
                     /Imported_from="<a
                     href=""http://wishart.biology.ualberta.ca/PlasMapper"">Pla
                     sMapper</a>"
                     /Transferred_From="lacZ_a reporter"
                     /Transferred_Similarity="99.38%"
                     /label="lacZ_a reporter"
     misc_feature    3253..3258
                     /Recognition_pattern="GGTCTC(1/5)"
                     /annotation_group="GGTCTC"
                     /label="BsaI"
                     /note="Geneious type: restriction site"
     misc_feature    complement(3270..3275)
                     /Recognition_pattern="GAAGAC(2/6)"
                     /annotation_group="GAAGAC"
                     /label="BpiI"
                     /note="Geneious type: restriction site"
     misc_feature    complement(3442..4923)
                     /label="RK2 trfa (no Esp3I)"
     misc_feature    4019..4025
                     /Recognition_pattern="CACCTGC(4/8)"
                     /annotation_group="CACCTGC"
                     /label="AarI"
                     /note="Geneious type: restriction site"
     misc_feature    4934..755
                     /label="pUC ori"
     misc_feature    complement(4954..605)
                     /Imported_from="<a
                     href=""http://wishart.biology.ualberta.ca/PlasMapper"">Pla
                     sMapper</a>"
                     /Transferred_From="pBR322 origin"
                     /Transferred_Similarity="99.68%"
                     /label="pBR322 origin"
                     /note="Geneious type: origin of replication"
ORIGIN      
        1 tttccatagg ctccgccccc ctgacgagca tcacaaaaat cgacgctcaa gtcagaggtg
       61 gcgaaacccg acaggactat aaagatacca ggcgtttccc cctggaagct ccctcgtgcg
      121 ctctcctgtt ccgaccctgc cgcttaccgg atacctgtcc gcctttctcc cttcgggaag
      181 cgtggcgctt tctcatagct cacgctgtag gtatctcagt tcggtgtagg tcgttcgctc
      241 caagctgggc tgtgtgcacg aaccccccgt tcagcccgac cgctgcgcct tatccggtaa
      301 ctatcgtctt gagtccaacc cggtaagaca cgacttatcg ccactggcag cagccactgg
      361 taacaggatt agcagagcga ggtatgtagg cggtgctaca gagttcttga agtggtggcc
      421 taactacggc tacactagaa ggacagtatt tggtatctgc gctctgctga agccagttac
      481 cttcggaaaa agagttggta gctcttgatc cggcaaacaa accaccgctg gtagcggtgg
      541 tttttttgtt tgcaagcagc agattacgcg cagaaaaaaa ggatctcaag aagatccttt
      601 gatcttttct acggggtctg acgctcagtg gaacgaaaac tcacgttaag ggattttggt
      661 catgagatta tcaaaaagga tcttcaccta gatcctttta aattaaaaat gaagttttaa
      721 atcaatctaa agtatatatg agtaaacttg gtctgacagt taccaatgct taatcagtga
      781 ggcacctatc tcagcgatct gtctatttcg ttcatccata gttgcctgac tccccgtcgt
      841 gtagataact acgatacggg agggcttacc atctggcccc agtgctgcaa tgataccgcg
      901 agaaccacgc tcaccggctc cagatttatc agcaataaac cagccagccg gaagggccga
      961 gcgcagaagt ggtcctgcaa ctttatccgc ctccatccag tctattaatt gttgccggga
     1021 agctagagta agtagttcgc cagttaatag tttgcgcaac gttgttgcca ttgctacagg
     1081 catcgtggtg tcacgctcgt cgtttggtat ggcttcattc agctccggtt cccaacgatc
     1141 aaggcgagtt acatgatccc ccatgttgtg caaaaaagcg gttagctcct tcggtcctcc
     1201 gatcgttgtc agaagtaagt tggccgcagt gttatcactc atggttatgg cagcactgca
     1261 taattctctt actgtcatgc catccgtaag atgcttttct gtgactggtg agtactcaac
     1321 caagtcattc tgagaatagt gtatgcggcg accgagttgc tcttgcccgg cgtcaatacg
     1381 ggataatacc gcgccacata gcagaacttt aaaagtgctc atcattggaa aacgttcttc
     1441 ggggcgaaaa ctctcaagga tcttaccgct gttgagatcc agttcgatgt aacccactcg
     1501 tgcacccaac tgatcttcag catcttttac tttcaccagc gtttctgggt gagcaaaaac
     1561 aggaaggcaa aatgccgcaa aaaagggaat aagggcgaca cggaaatgtt gaatactcat
     1621 actcttcctt tttcaatatt attgaagcat ttatcagggt tattgtctca tgagcggata
     1681 catatttgaa tgtatttaga aaaataaaca aataggggtt ccgcgcacga attggccagc
     1741 gctgccattt ttggggtgag gccgttcgcg gccgaggggc gcagcccctg gggggatggg
     1801 aggcccgcgt tagcgggccg ggagggttcg agaagggggg gcacccccct tcggcgtgcg
     1861 cggtcacgcg cacagggcgc agccctggtt aaaaacaagg tttataaata ttggtttaaa
     1921 agcaggttaa aagacaggtt agcggtggcc gaaaaacggg cggaaaccct tgcaaatgct
     1981 ggattttctg cctgtggaca gcccctcaaa tgtcaatagg tgcgcccctc atctgtcagc
     2041 actctgcccc tcaagtgtca aggatcgcgc ccctcatctg tcagtagtcg cgcccctcaa
     2101 gtgtcaatac cgcagggcac ttatccccag gcttgtccac atcatctgtg ggaaactcgc
     2161 gtaaaatcag gcgttttcgc cgatttgcga ggctggccag ctccacgtcg ccggccgaaa
     2221 tcgagcctgc ccctcatctg tcaacgccgc gccgggtgag tcggcccctc aagtgtcaac
     2281 gtccgcccct catctgtcag tgagggccaa gttttccgcg aggtatccac aacgccggcg
     2341 gccgcggtgt ctcgcacacg gcttcgacgg cgtttctggc gcgtttgcag ggccatagac
     2401 ggccgccagc ccagcggcga gggcaaccag cccggtgagc gtcgcaaagg agatcctgat
     2461 ctgactgatg ggctgcctgt atcgagtggt gattttgtgc cgagctgccg gtcggggagc
     2521 tgttggctgg ctggtggcag gatatattgt ggtgtaaaca aattgacgct tagacaactt
     2581 aataacacat tgcggacgtt tttaatgtac tggggtggat gcagtgggcc ccactctgtg
     2641 aagacaatgc cgaattcgga tccggagtga gaccgcagct ggcacgacag gtttgccgac
     2701 tggaaagcgg gcagtgagcg caacgcaatt aatgtgagtt agctcactca ttaggcaccc
     2761 caggctttac actttatgct tccggctcgt atgttgtgtg gaattgtgag cggataacaa
     2821 tttcacacag gaaacagcta tgaccatgat tacgccaagc ttgcatgcct gcaggtcgac
     2881 tctagaggat ccccgggtac cgagctcgaa ttcactggcc gtcgttttac aacgtcgtga
     2941 ctgggaaaac cctggcgtta cccaacttaa tcgccttgca gcacatcccc ctttcgccag
     3001 ctggcgtaat agcgaagagg cccgcaccga tcgcccttcc caacagttgc gcagcctgaa
     3061 tggcgaatgg cgcctgatgc ggtattttct ccttacgcat ctgtgcggta tttcacaccg
     3121 catatggtgc actctcagta caatctgctc tgatgccgca tagttaagcc agccccgaca
     3181 cccgccaaca cccgctgacg cgccctgacg ggcttgtctg ctcccggcat ccgcttacag
     3241 acaagctgtg acggtctcac gctgcaattg tcttctgcac gaagtggttt aaactatcag
     3301 tgtttgacag gatatattgg cgggtaaacc taagagaaaa gagcgtttat tagaataatc
     3361 ggatatttaa aagggcgtga aaaggtttat ccgttcgtcc atttgtatgt gcatgccaac
     3421 cacagggttc cccagatcag gcgctggctg ctgaaccccc agccggaact gaccccacaa
     3481 ggccctagcg tttgcaatgc accaggtcat cattgaccca ggcgtgttcc accaggccgc
     3541 tgcctcgcaa ctcttcgcag gcttcgccga cctgctcgcg ccacttcttc acgcgggtgg
     3601 aatccgatcc gcacatgagg cggaaggttt ccagcttgag cgggtacggc tcccggtgcg
     3661 agctgaaata gtcgaacatc cgtcgggccg tcggcgacag cttgcggtac ttctcccata
     3721 tgaatttcgt gtagtggtcg ccagcaaaca gcacgacgat ttcctcgtcg atcaggacct
     3781 ggcaacggga cgttttcttg ccacggtcca ggacgcggaa gcggtgcagc agcgacaccg
     3841 attccaggtg cccaacgcgg tcggacgtga agcccatcgc cgtcgcctgt aggcgcgaca
     3901 ggcattcctc ggccttcgtg taataccggc cattgatcga ccagcccagg tcctggcaaa
     3961 gctcgtagaa cgtgaaggtg atcggctcgc cgataggggt gcgcttcgcg tactccaaca
     4021 cctgctgcca caccagttcg tcatcgtcgg cccgcagctc gacgccggtg taggtgatct
     4081 tcacgtcctt gttgacgtgg aaaatgacct tgttttgcag cgcctcgcgc gggattttct
     4141 tgttgcgcgt ggtgaacagg gcagagcggg ccgtgtcgtt tggcatcgct cgcatcgtgt
     4201 ccggccacgg cgcaatatcg aacaaggaaa gctgcatttc cttgatctgc tgcttcgtgt
     4261 gtttcagcaa cgcggcctgc ttggcctcgc tgacctgttt tgccaggtcc tcgccggcgg
     4321 tttttcgctt cttggtcgtc atagttcctc gcgtgtcgat ggtcatcgac ttcgccaaac
     4381 ctgccgcctc ctgttcaaga cgacgcgaac gctccacggc ggccgatggc gcgggcaggg
     4441 cagggggagc cagttgcacg ctgtcgcgct cgatcttggc cgtagcttgc tggaccatcg
     4501 agccgacgga ctggaaggtt tcgcggggcg cacgcatgac ggtgcggctt gcgatggttt
     4561 cggcatcctc ggcggaaaac cccgcgtcga tcagttcttg cctgtatgcc ttccggtcaa
     4621 acgtccgatt cattcaccct ccttgcggga ttgccccgac tcacgccggg gcaatgtgcc
     4681 cttattcctg atttgacccg cctggtgcct tggtgtccag ataatccacc ttatcggcaa
     4741 tgaagtcggt cccgtagacc gtctggccgt ccttctcgta cttggtattc cgaatcttgc
     4801 cctgcacgaa taccagcgac cccttgccca aatacttgcc gtgggcctcg gcctgagagc
     4861 caaaacactt gatgcggaag aagtcggtgc gctcctgctt gtcgccggca tcgttgcgcc
     4921 acatctagga tctgccagga accgtaaaaa ggccgcgttg ctggcgtt
//
LOCUS       pL1f1285                5230 bp    DNA     circular UNA 14-FEB-2017
DEFINITION  Medium Red.
ACCESSION   urn.local.Weiss Lab.32-77t8oj6
VERSION     urn.local.Weiss Lab.32-77t8oj6
KEYWORDS    .
SOURCE      
  ORGANISM  
            .
FEATURES             Location/Qualifiers
     rep_origin      1
                     /label="ORI"
     CDS             complement(763..1620)
                     /label="AP r"
     promoter        complement(1662..1690)
                     /Imported_from="<a
                     href=""http://wishart.biology.ualberta.ca/PlasMapper"">Pla
                     sMapper</a>"
                     /Transferred_From="amp prom"
                     /Transferred_Similarity="100.00%"
                     /label="amp prom"
     rep_origin      complement(1818..2435)
                     /label="oriV"
     misc_feature    2640..2645
                     /Recognition_pattern="GAAGAC(2/6)"
                     /annotation_group="GAAGAC"
                     /label="BpiI"
                     /note="Geneious type: restriction site"
     promoter        2668..2723
                     /created_by="User"
                     /label="P018 - pLacIq"
     -35_signal      2686..2691
                     /created_by="User"
                     /modified_by="User"
                     /label="-35"
     -10_signal      2709..2714
                     /created_by="User"
                     /label="-10"
     misc_feature    2722
                     /created_by="User"
                     /modified_by="User"
                     /label="+1"
                     /note="Geneious type: promoter prokaryotic"
     RBS             2733..2740
                     /created_by="User"
                     /label="RBS N4"
     CDS             2746..3456
                     /vntifkey=4
                     /modified_by="User"
                     /label="SC033 - mCherry"
     terminator      3461..3521
                     /created_by="User"
                     /modified_by="User"
                     /label="T002 - L3S2P21 - 382"
     misc_feature    complement(3532..3537)
                     /Recognition_pattern="GAAGAC(2/6)"
                     /annotation_group="GAAGAC"
                     /label="BpiI"
                     /note="Geneious type: restriction site"
     misc_feature    complement(3704..5185)
                     /label="RK2 trfa (no Esp3I)"
     misc_feature    4281..4287
                     /Recognition_pattern="CACCTGC(4/8)"
                     /annotation_group="CACCTGC"
                     /label="AarI"
                     /note="Geneious type: restriction site"
     misc_feature    5196..755
                     /label="pUC ori"
     misc_feature    complement(5216..605)
                     /Imported_from="<a
                     href=""http://wishart.biology.ualberta.ca/PlasMapper"">Pla
                     sMapper</a>"
                     /Transferred_From="pBR322 origin"
                     /Transferred_Similarity="99.68%"
                     /label="pBR322 origin"
                     /note="Geneious type: origin of replication"
ORIGIN      
        1 tttccatagg ctccgccccc ctgacgagca tcacaaaaat cgacgctcaa gtcagaggtg
       61 gcgaaacccg acaggactat aaagatacca ggcgtttccc cctggaagct ccctcgtgcg
      121 ctctcctgtt ccgaccctgc cgcttaccgg atacctgtcc gcctttctcc cttcgggaag
      181 cgtggcgctt tctcatagct cacgctgtag gtatctcagt tcggtgtagg tcgttcgctc
      241 caagctgggc tgtgtgcacg aaccccccgt tcagcccgac cgctgcgcct tatccggtaa
      301 ctatcgtctt gagtccaacc cggtaagaca cgacttatcg ccactggcag cagccactgg
      361 taacaggatt agcagagcga ggtatgtagg cggtgctaca gagttcttga agtggtggcc
      421 taactacggc tacactagaa ggacagtatt tggtatctgc gctctgctga agccagttac
      481 cttcggaaaa agagttggta gctcttgatc cggcaaacaa accaccgctg gtagcggtgg
      541 tttttttgtt tgcaagcagc agattacgcg cagaaaaaaa ggatctcaag aagatccttt
      601 gatcttttct acggggtctg acgctcagtg gaacgaaaac tcacgttaag ggattttggt
      661 catgagatta tcaaaaagga tcttcaccta gatcctttta aattaaaaat gaagttttaa
      721 atcaatctaa agtatatatg agtaaacttg gtctgacagt taccaatgct taatcagtga
      781 ggcacctatc tcagcgatct gtctatttcg ttcatccata gttgcctgac tccccgtcgt
      841 gtagataact acgatacggg agggcttacc atctggcccc agtgctgcaa tgataccgcg
      901 agaaccacgc tcaccggctc cagatttatc agcaataaac cagccagccg gaagggccga
      961 gcgcagaagt ggtcctgcaa ctttatccgc ctccatccag tctattaatt gttgccggga
     1021 agctagagta agtagttcgc cagttaatag tttgcgcaac gttgttgcca ttgctacagg
     1081 catcgtggtg tcacgctcgt cgtttggtat ggcttcattc agctccggtt cccaacgatc
     1141 aaggcgagtt acatgatccc ccatgttgtg caaaaaagcg gttagctcct tcggtcctcc
     1201 gatcgttgtc agaagtaagt tggccgcagt gttatcactc atggttatgg cagcactgca
     1261 taattctctt actgtcatgc catccgtaag atgcttttct gtgactggtg agtactcaac
     1321 caagtcattc tgagaatagt gtatgcggcg accgagttgc tcttgcccgg cgtcaatacg
     1381 ggataatacc gcgccacata gcagaacttt aaaagtgctc atcattggaa aacgttcttc
     1441 ggggcgaaaa ctctcaagga tcttaccgct gttgagatcc agttcgatgt aacccactcg
     1501 tgcacccaac tgatcttcag catcttttac tttcaccagc gtttctgggt gagcaaaaac
     1561 aggaaggcaa aatgccgcaa aaaagggaat aagggcgaca cggaaatgtt gaatactcat
     1621 actcttcctt tttcaatatt attgaagcat ttatcagggt tattgtctca tgagcggata
     1681 catatttgaa tgtatttaga aaaataaaca aataggggtt ccgcgcacga attggccagc
     1741 gctgccattt ttggggtgag gccgttcgcg gccgaggggc gcagcccctg gggggatggg
     1801 aggcccgcgt tagcgggccg ggagggttcg agaagggggg gcacccccct tcggcgtgcg
     1861 cggtcacgcg cacagggcgc agccctggtt aaaaacaagg tttataaata ttggtttaaa
     1921 agcaggttaa aagacaggtt agcggtggcc gaaaaacggg cggaaaccct tgcaaatgct
     1981 ggattttctg cctgtggaca gcccctcaaa tgtcaatagg tgcgcccctc atctgtcagc
     2041 actctgcccc tcaagtgtca aggatcgcgc ccctcatctg tcagtagtcg cgcccctcaa
     2101 gtgtcaatac cgcagggcac ttatccccag gcttgtccac atcatctgtg ggaaactcgc
     2161 gtaaaatcag gcgttttcgc cgatttgcga ggctggccag ctccacgtcg ccggccgaaa
     2221 tcgagcctgc ccctcatctg tcaacgccgc gccgggtgag tcggcccctc aagtgtcaac
     2281 gtccgcccct catctgtcag tgagggccaa gttttccgcg aggtatccac aacgccggcg
     2341 gccgcggtgt ctcgcacacg gcttcgacgg cgtttctggc gcgtttgcag ggccatagac
     2401 ggccgccagc ccagcggcga gggcaaccag cccggtgagc gtcgcaaagg agatcctgat
     2461 ctgactgatg ggctgcctgt atcgagtggt gattttgtgc cgagctgccg gtcggggagc
     2521 tgttggctgg ctggtggcag gatatattgt ggtgtaaaca aattgacgct tagacaactt
     2581 aataacacat tgcggacgtt tttaatgtac tggggtggat gcagtgggcc ccactctgtg
     2641 aagacaatgc cgaattcgga tccggagcgt tgacaccatc gaatggtgca aaacctttcg
     2701 cggtatggca tgatagcgcc cggtactcga ttaaggaggt atcaaatggt gagcaagggc
     2761 gaggaggata acatggccat catcaaggag ttcatgcgct tcaaggtgca catggagggc
     2821 tccgtgaacg gccacgagtt cgagatcgag ggcgagggcg agggccgccc ctacgagggc
     2881 acccagaccg ccaagctgaa ggtgaccaag ggtggccccc tgcccttcgc ctgggacatc
     2941 ctgtcccctc agttcatgta cggctccaag gcctacgtga agcaccccgc cgacatcccc
     3001 gactacttga agctgtcctt ccccgagggc ttcaagtggg agcgcgtgat gaacttcgag
     3061 gacggcggcg tggtgaccgt gacccaggac tcctccttgc aggacggcga gttcatctac
     3121 aaggtgaagc tgcgcggcac caacttcccc tccgacggcc ccgtaatgca gaagaaaacc
     3181 atgggctggg aggcctcctc cgagcggatg taccccgagg acggcgccct gaagggcgag
     3241 atcaagcaga ggctgaagct gaaggacggc ggccactacg acgctgaggt caagaccacc
     3301 tacaaggcca agaagcccgt gcagctgccc ggcgcctaca acgtcaacat caagttggac
     3361 atcacctccc acaacgagga ctacaccatc gtggaacagt acgaacgcgc cgagggccgc
     3421 cactccaccg gcggcatgga cgagctttac aagtaagctt ctcggtacca aattccagaa
     3481 aagaggcctc ccgaaagggg ggcctttttt cgttttggtc ccgctgcaat tgtcttctgc
     3541 acgaagtggt ttaaactatc agtgtttgac aggatatatt ggcgggtaaa cctaagagaa
     3601 aagagcgttt attagaataa tcggatattt aaaagggcgt gaaaaggttt atccgttcgt
     3661 ccatttgtat gtgcatgcca accacagggt tccccagatc aggcgctggc tgctgaaccc
     3721 ccagccggaa ctgaccccac aaggccctag cgtttgcaat gcaccaggtc atcattgacc
     3781 caggcgtgtt ccaccaggcc gctgcctcgc aactcttcgc aggcttcgcc gacctgctcg
     3841 cgccacttct tcacgcgggt ggaatccgat ccgcacatga ggcggaaggt ttccagcttg
     3901 agcgggtacg gctcccggtg cgagctgaaa tagtcgaaca tccgtcgggc cgtcggcgac
     3961 agcttgcggt acttctccca tatgaatttc gtgtagtggt cgccagcaaa cagcacgacg
     4021 atttcctcgt cgatcaggac ctggcaacgg gacgttttct tgccacggtc caggacgcgg
     4081 aagcggtgca gcagcgacac cgattccagg tgcccaacgc ggtcggacgt gaagcccatc
     4141 gccgtcgcct gtaggcgcga caggcattcc tcggccttcg tgtaataccg gccattgatc
     4201 gaccagccca ggtcctggca aagctcgtag aacgtgaagg tgatcggctc gccgataggg
     4261 gtgcgcttcg cgtactccaa cacctgctgc cacaccagtt cgtcatcgtc ggcccgcagc
     4321 tcgacgccgg tgtaggtgat cttcacgtcc ttgttgacgt ggaaaatgac cttgttttgc
     4381 agcgcctcgc gcgggatttt cttgttgcgc gtggtgaaca gggcagagcg ggccgtgtcg
     4441 tttggcatcg ctcgcatcgt gtccggccac ggcgcaatat cgaacaagga aagctgcatt
     4501 tccttgatct gctgcttcgt gtgtttcagc aacgcggcct gcttggcctc gctgacctgt
     4561 tttgccaggt cctcgccggc ggtttttcgc ttcttggtcg tcatagttcc tcgcgtgtcg
     4621 atggtcatcg acttcgccaa acctgccgcc tcctgttcaa gacgacgcga acgctccacg
     4681 gcggccgatg gcgcgggcag ggcaggggga gccagttgca cgctgtcgcg ctcgatcttg
     4741 gccgtagctt gctggaccat cgagccgacg gactggaagg tttcgcgggg cgcacgcatg
     4801 acggtgcggc ttgcgatggt ttcggcatcc tcggcggaaa accccgcgtc gatcagttct
     4861 tgcctgtatg ccttccggtc aaacgtccga ttcattcacc ctccttgcgg gattgccccg
     4921 actcacgccg gggcaatgtg cccttattcc tgatttgacc cgcctggtgc cttggtgtcc
     4981 agataatcca ccttatcggc aatgaagtcg gtcccgtaga ccgtctggcc gtccttctcg
     5041 tacttggtat tccgaatctt gccctgcacg aataccagcg accccttgcc caaatacttg
     5101 ccgtgggcct cggcctgaga gccaaaacac ttgatgcgga agaagtcggt gcgctcctgc
     5161 ttgtcgccgg catcgttgcg ccacatctag gatctgccag gaaccgtaaa aaggccgcgt
     5221 tgctggcgtt
//
LOCUS       pL1f1357                5247 bp    DNA     circular UNA 14-FEB-2017
DEFINITION  Medium Green.
ACCESSION   urn.local.Weiss Lab.6g-77njhsq
VERSION     urn.local.Weiss Lab.6g-77njhsq
KEYWORDS    .
SOURCE      
  ORGANISM  
            .
FEATURES             Location/Qualifiers
     rep_origin      1
                     /label="ORI"
     CDS             complement(763..1620)
                     /label="AP r"
     promoter        complement(1662..1690)
                     /Imported_from="<a
                     href=""http://wishart.biology.ualberta.ca/PlasMapper"">Pla
                     sMapper</a>"
                     /Transferred_From="amp prom"
                     /Transferred_Similarity="100.00%"
                     /label="amp prom"
     rep_origin      complement(1818..2435)
                     /label="oriV"
     misc_feature    2640..2645
                     /Recognition_pattern="GAAGAC(2/6)"
                     /annotation_group="GAAGAC"
                     /label="BpiI"
                     /note="Geneious type: restriction site"
     promoter        2668..2723
                     /created_by="User"
                     /label="P018 - pLacIq"
     -35_signal      2686..2691
                     /created_by="User"
                     /modified_by="User"
                     /label="-35"
     -10_signal      2709..2714
                     /created_by="User"
                     /label="-10"
     misc_feature    2722
                     /created_by="User"
                     /modified_by="User"
                     /label="+1"
                     /note="Geneious type: promoter prokaryotic"
     RBS             2734..2746
                     /created_by="User"
                     /label="RBS 34"
     CDS             2754..3473
                     /Description="GFP(LVA) gene"
                     /modified_by="User"
                     /label="SC035 - GFP"
     terminator      3478..3538
                     /created_by="User"
                     /modified_by="User"
                     /label="T002 - L3S2P21 - 382"
     misc_feature    complement(3549..3554)
                     /Recognition_pattern="GAAGAC(2/6)"
                     /annotation_group="GAAGAC"
                     /label="BpiI"
                     /note="Geneious type: restriction site"
     misc_feature    complement(3721..5202)
                     /label="RK2 trfa (no Esp3I)"
     misc_feature    4298..4304
                     /Recognition_pattern="CACCTGC(4/8)"
                     /annotation_group="CACCTGC"
                     /label="AarI"
                     /note="Geneious type: restriction site"
     misc_feature    5213..755
                     /label="pUC ori"
     misc_feature    complement(5233..605)
                     /Imported_from="<a
                     href=""http://wishart.biology.ualberta.ca/PlasMapper"">Pla
                     sMapper</a>"
                     /Transferred_From="pBR322 origin"
                     /Transferred_Similarity="99.68%"
                     /label="pBR322 origin"
                     /note="Geneious type: origin of replication"
ORIGIN      
        1 tttccatagg ctccgccccc ctgacgagca tcacaaaaat cgacgctcaa gtcagaggtg
       61 gcgaaacccg acaggactat aaagatacca ggcgtttccc cctggaagct ccctcgtgcg
      121 ctctcctgtt ccgaccctgc cgcttaccgg atacctgtcc gcctttctcc cttcgggaag
      181 cgtggcgctt tctcatagct cacgctgtag gtatctcagt tcggtgtagg tcgttcgctc
      241 caagctgggc tgtgtgcacg aaccccccgt tcagcccgac cgctgcgcct tatccggtaa
      301 ctatcgtctt gagtccaacc cggtaagaca cgacttatcg ccactggcag cagccactgg
      361 taacaggatt agcagagcga ggtatgtagg cggtgctaca gagttcttga agtggtggcc
      421 taactacggc tacactagaa ggacagtatt tggtatctgc gctctgctga agccagttac
      481 cttcggaaaa agagttggta gctcttgatc cggcaaacaa accaccgctg gtagcggtgg
      541 tttttttgtt tgcaagcagc agattacgcg cagaaaaaaa ggatctcaag aagatccttt
      601 gatcttttct acggggtctg acgctcagtg gaacgaaaac tcacgttaag ggattttggt
      661 catgagatta tcaaaaagga tcttcaccta gatcctttta aattaaaaat gaagttttaa
      721 atcaatctaa agtatatatg agtaaacttg gtctgacagt taccaatgct taatcagtga
      781 ggcacctatc tcagcgatct gtctatttcg ttcatccata gttgcctgac tccccgtcgt
      841 gtagataact acgatacggg agggcttacc atctggcccc agtgctgcaa tgataccgcg
      901 agaaccacgc tcaccggctc cagatttatc agcaataaac cagccagccg gaagggccga
      961 gcgcagaagt ggtcctgcaa ctttatccgc ctccatccag tctattaatt gttgccggga
     1021 agctagagta agtagttcgc cagttaatag tttgcgcaac gttgttgcca ttgctacagg
     1081 catcgtggtg tcacgctcgt cgtttggtat ggcttcattc agctccggtt cccaacgatc
     1141 aaggcgagtt acatgatccc ccatgttgtg caaaaaagcg gttagctcct tcggtcctcc
     1201 gatcgttgtc agaagtaagt tggccgcagt gttatcactc atggttatgg cagcactgca
     1261 taattctctt actgtcatgc catccgtaag atgcttttct gtgactggtg agtactcaac
     1321 caagtcattc tgagaatagt gtatgcggcg accgagttgc tcttgcccgg cgtcaatacg
     1381 ggataatacc gcgccacata gcagaacttt aaaagtgctc atcattggaa aacgttcttc
     1441 ggggcgaaaa ctctcaagga tcttaccgct gttgagatcc agttcgatgt aacccactcg
     1501 tgcacccaac tgatcttcag catcttttac tttcaccagc gtttctgggt gagcaaaaac
     1561 aggaaggcaa aatgccgcaa aaaagggaat aagggcgaca cggaaatgtt gaatactcat
     1621 actcttcctt tttcaatatt attgaagcat ttatcagggt tattgtctca tgagcggata
     1681 catatttgaa tgtatttaga aaaataaaca aataggggtt ccgcgcacga attggccagc
     1741 gctgccattt ttggggtgag gccgttcgcg gccgaggggc gcagcccctg gggggatggg
     1801 aggcccgcgt tagcgggccg ggagggttcg agaagggggg gcacccccct tcggcgtgcg
     1861 cggtcacgcg cacagggcgc agccctggtt aaaaacaagg tttataaata ttggtttaaa
     1921 agcaggttaa aagacaggtt agcggtggcc gaaaaacggg cggaaaccct tgcaaatgct
     1981 ggattttctg cctgtggaca gcccctcaaa tgtcaatagg tgcgcccctc atctgtcagc
     2041 actctgcccc tcaagtgtca aggatcgcgc ccctcatctg tcagtagtcg cgcccctcaa
     2101 gtgtcaatac cgcagggcac ttatccccag gcttgtccac atcatctgtg ggaaactcgc
     2161 gtaaaatcag gcgttttcgc cgatttgcga ggctggccag ctccacgtcg ccggccgaaa
     2221 tcgagcctgc ccctcatctg tcaacgccgc gccgggtgag tcggcccctc aagtgtcaac
     2281 gtccgcccct catctgtcag tgagggccaa gttttccgcg aggtatccac aacgccggcg
     2341 gccgcggtgt ctcgcacacg gcttcgacgg cgtttctggc gcgtttgcag ggccatagac
     2401 ggccgccagc ccagcggcga gggcaaccag cccggtgagc gtcgcaaagg agatcctgat
     2461 ctgactgatg ggctgcctgt atcgagtggt gattttgtgc cgagctgccg gtcggggagc
     2521 tgttggctgg ctggtggcag gatatattgt ggtgtaaaca aattgacgct tagacaactt
     2581 aataacacat tgcggacgtt tttaatgtac tggggtggat gcagtgggcc ccactctgtg
     2641 aagacaatgc cgaattcaag cttggagcgt tgacaccatc gaatggtgca aaacctttcg
     2701 cggtatggca tgatagcgcc cggtacttct agagaaagag gagaaatact agaatgatgc
     2761 gtaaaggaga agaacttttc actggagttg tcccaattct tgttgaatta gatggtgatg
     2821 ttaatgggca caaattttct gtcagtggag agggtgaagg tgatgcaaca tacggaaaac
     2881 ttacccttaa atttatttgc actactggaa aactacctgt tccatggcca acacttgtca
     2941 ctactttcgg ttatggtgtt caatgctttg cgagataccc agatcatatg aaacagcatg
     3001 actttttcaa gagtgccatg cccgaaggtt atgtacagga aagaactata tttttcaaag
     3061 atgacgggaa ctacaagaca cgtgctgaag tcaagtttga aggtgatacc cttgttaata
     3121 gaatcgagtt aaaaggtatt gattttaaag aagatggaaa cattcttgga cacaaattgg
     3181 aatacaacta taactcacac aatgtataca tcatggcaga caaacaaaag aatggaatca
     3241 aagttaactt caaaattaga cacaacattg aagatggaag cgttcaacta gcagaccatt
     3301 atcaacaaaa tactccaatt ggcgatggcc ctgtcctttt accagacaac cattacctgt
     3361 ccacacaatc tgccctttcg aaagatccca acgaaaagag agatcacatg gtccttcttg
     3421 agtttgtaac agctgctggg attacacatg gcatggatga actatacaaa taagcttctc
     3481 ggtaccaaat tccagaaaag aggcctcccg aaaggggggc cttttttcgt tttggtcccg
     3541 ctgcaattgt cttctgcacg aagtggttta aactatcagt gtttgacagg atatattggc
     3601 gggtaaacct aagagaaaag agcgtttatt agaataatcg gatatttaaa agggcgtgaa
     3661 aaggtttatc cgttcgtcca tttgtatgtg catgccaacc acagggttcc ccagatcagg
     3721 cgctggctgc tgaaccccca gccggaactg accccacaag gccctagcgt ttgcaatgca
     3781 ccaggtcatc attgacccag gcgtgttcca ccaggccgct gcctcgcaac tcttcgcagg
     3841 cttcgccgac ctgctcgcgc cacttcttca cgcgggtgga atccgatccg cacatgaggc
     3901 ggaaggtttc cagcttgagc gggtacggct cccggtgcga gctgaaatag tcgaacatcc
     3961 gtcgggccgt cggcgacagc ttgcggtact tctcccatat gaatttcgtg tagtggtcgc
     4021 cagcaaacag cacgacgatt tcctcgtcga tcaggacctg gcaacgggac gttttcttgc
     4081 cacggtccag gacgcggaag cggtgcagca gcgacaccga ttccaggtgc ccaacgcggt
     4141 cggacgtgaa gcccatcgcc gtcgcctgta ggcgcgacag gcattcctcg gccttcgtgt
     4201 aataccggcc attgatcgac cagcccaggt cctggcaaag ctcgtagaac gtgaaggtga
     4261 tcggctcgcc gataggggtg cgcttcgcgt actccaacac ctgctgccac accagttcgt
     4321 catcgtcggc ccgcagctcg acgccggtgt aggtgatctt cacgtccttg ttgacgtgga
     4381 aaatgacctt gttttgcagc gcctcgcgcg ggattttctt gttgcgcgtg gtgaacaggg
     4441 cagagcgggc cgtgtcgttt ggcatcgctc gcatcgtgtc cggccacggc gcaatatcga
     4501 acaaggaaag ctgcatttcc ttgatctgct gcttcgtgtg tttcagcaac gcggcctgct
     4561 tggcctcgct gacctgtttt gccaggtcct cgccggcggt ttttcgcttc ttggtcgtca
     4621 tagttcctcg cgtgtcgatg gtcatcgact tcgccaaacc tgccgcctcc tgttcaagac
     4681 gacgcgaacg ctccacggcg gccgatggcg cgggcagggc agggggagcc agttgcacgc
     4741 tgtcgcgctc gatcttggcc gtagcttgct ggaccatcga gccgacggac tggaaggttt
     4801 cgcggggcgc acgcatgacg gtgcggcttg cgatggtttc ggcatcctcg gcggaaaacc
     4861 ccgcgtcgat cagttcttgc ctgtatgcct tccggtcaaa cgtccgattc attcaccctc
     4921 cttgcgggat tgccccgact cacgccgggg caatgtgccc ttattcctga tttgacccgc
     4981 ctggtgcctt ggtgtccaga taatccacct tatcggcaat gaagtcggtc ccgtagaccg
     5041 tctggccgtc cttctcgtac ttggtattcc gaatcttgcc ctgcacgaat accagcgacc
     5101 ccttgcccaa atacttgccg tgggcctcgg cctgagagcc aaaacacttg atgcggaaga
     5161 agtcggtgcg ctcctgcttg tcgccggcat cgttgcgcca catctaggat ctgccaggaa
     5221 ccgtaaaaag gccgcgttgc tggcgtt
//
LOCUS       pL1f1362                5239 bp    DNA     circular UNA 14-FEB-2017
DEFINITION  Strong GFP.
ACCESSION   urn.local.Weiss Lab.6l-77njhsr
VERSION     urn.local.Weiss Lab.6l-77njhsr
KEYWORDS    .
SOURCE      
  ORGANISM  
            .
FEATURES             Location/Qualifiers
     rep_origin      1
                     /label="ORI"
     CDS             complement(763..1620)
                     /label="AP r"
     promoter        complement(1662..1690)
                     /Imported_from="<a
                     href=""http://wishart.biology.ualberta.ca/PlasMapper"">Pla
                     sMapper</a>"
                     /Transferred_From="amp prom"
                     /Transferred_Similarity="100.00%"
                     /label="amp prom"
     rep_origin      complement(1818..2435)
                     /label="oriV"
     misc_feature    2640..2645
                     /Recognition_pattern="GAAGAC(2/6)"
                     /annotation_group="GAAGAC"
                     /label="BpiI"
                     /note="Geneious type: restriction site"
     promoter        2668..2723
                     /created_by="User"
                     /label="P018 - pLacIq"
     -35_signal      2686..2691
                     /created_by="User"
                     /modified_by="User"
                     /label="-35"
     -10_signal      2709..2714
                     /created_by="User"
                     /label="-10"
     misc_feature    2722
                     /created_by="User"
                     /modified_by="User"
                     /label="+1"
                     /note="Geneious type: promoter prokaryotic"
     RBS             2733..2740
                     /created_by="User"
                     /label="RBS N4"
     CDS             2746..3465
                     /Description="GFP(LVA) gene"
                     /modified_by="User"
                     /label="SC035 - GFP"
     terminator      3470..3530
                     /created_by="User"
                     /modified_by="User"
                     /label="T002 - L3S2P21 - 382"
     misc_feature    complement(3541..3546)
                     /Recognition_pattern="GAAGAC(2/6)"
                     /annotation_group="GAAGAC"
                     /label="BpiI"
                     /note="Geneious type: restriction site"
     misc_feature    complement(3713..5194)
                     /label="RK2 trfa (no Esp3I)"
     misc_feature    4290..4296
                     /Recognition_pattern="CACCTGC(4/8)"
                     /annotation_group="CACCTGC"
                     /label="AarI"
                     /note="Geneious type: restriction site"
     misc_feature    5205..755
                     /label="pUC ori"
     misc_feature    complement(5225..605)
                     /Imported_from="<a
                     href=""http://wishart.biology.ualberta.ca/PlasMapper"">Pla
                     sMapper</a>"
                     /Transferred_From="pBR322 origin"
                     /Transferred_Similarity="99.68%"
                     /label="pBR322 origin"
                     /note="Geneious type: origin of replication"
ORIGIN      
        1 tttccatagg ctccgccccc ctgacgagca tcacaaaaat cgacgctcaa gtcagaggtg
       61 gcgaaacccg acaggactat aaagatacca ggcgtttccc cctggaagct ccctcgtgcg
      121 ctctcctgtt ccgaccctgc cgcttaccgg atacctgtcc gcctttctcc cttcgggaag
      181 cgtggcgctt tctcatagct cacgctgtag gtatctcagt tcggtgtagg tcgttcgctc
      241 caagctgggc tgtgtgcacg aaccccccgt tcagcccgac cgctgcgcct tatccggtaa
      301 ctatcgtctt gagtccaacc cggtaagaca cgacttatcg ccactggcag cagccactgg
      361 taacaggatt agcagagcga ggtatgtagg cggtgctaca gagttcttga agtggtggcc
      421 taactacggc tacactagaa ggacagtatt tggtatctgc gctctgctga agccagttac
      481 cttcggaaaa agagttggta gctcttgatc cggcaaacaa accaccgctg gtagcggtgg
      541 tttttttgtt tgcaagcagc agattacgcg cagaaaaaaa ggatctcaag aagatccttt
      601 gatcttttct acggggtctg acgctcagtg gaacgaaaac tcacgttaag ggattttggt
      661 catgagatta tcaaaaagga tcttcaccta gatcctttta aattaaaaat gaagttttaa
      721 atcaatctaa agtatatatg agtaaacttg gtctgacagt taccaatgct taatcagtga
      781 ggcacctatc tcagcgatct gtctatttcg ttcatccata gttgcctgac tccccgtcgt
      841 gtagataact acgatacggg agggcttacc atctggcccc agtgctgcaa tgataccgcg
      901 agaaccacgc tcaccggctc cagatttatc agcaataaac cagccagccg gaagggccga
      961 gcgcagaagt ggtcctgcaa ctttatccgc ctccatccag tctattaatt gttgccggga
     1021 agctagagta agtagttcgc cagttaatag tttgcgcaac gttgttgcca ttgctacagg
     1081 catcgtggtg tcacgctcgt cgtttggtat ggcttcattc agctccggtt cccaacgatc
     1141 aaggcgagtt acatgatccc ccatgttgtg caaaaaagcg gttagctcct tcggtcctcc
     1201 gatcgttgtc agaagtaagt tggccgcagt gttatcactc atggttatgg cagcactgca
     1261 taattctctt actgtcatgc catccgtaag atgcttttct gtgactggtg agtactcaac
     1321 caagtcattc tgagaatagt gtatgcggcg accgagttgc tcttgcccgg cgtcaatacg
     1381 ggataatacc gcgccacata gcagaacttt aaaagtgctc atcattggaa aacgttcttc
     1441 ggggcgaaaa ctctcaagga tcttaccgct gttgagatcc agttcgatgt aacccactcg
     1501 tgcacccaac tgatcttcag catcttttac tttcaccagc gtttctgggt gagcaaaaac
     1561 aggaaggcaa aatgccgcaa aaaagggaat aagggcgaca cggaaatgtt gaatactcat
     1621 actcttcctt tttcaatatt attgaagcat ttatcagggt tattgtctca tgagcggata
     1681 catatttgaa tgtatttaga aaaataaaca aataggggtt ccgcgcacga attggccagc
     1741 gctgccattt ttggggtgag gccgttcgcg gccgaggggc gcagcccctg gggggatggg
     1801 aggcccgcgt tagcgggccg ggagggttcg agaagggggg gcacccccct tcggcgtgcg
     1861 cggtcacgcg cacagggcgc agccctggtt aaaaacaagg tttataaata ttggtttaaa
     1921 agcaggttaa aagacaggtt agcggtggcc gaaaaacggg cggaaaccct tgcaaatgct
     1981 ggattttctg cctgtggaca gcccctcaaa tgtcaatagg tgcgcccctc atctgtcagc
     2041 actctgcccc tcaagtgtca aggatcgcgc ccctcatctg tcagtagtcg cgcccctcaa
     2101 gtgtcaatac cgcagggcac ttatccccag gcttgtccac atcatctgtg ggaaactcgc
     2161 gtaaaatcag gcgttttcgc cgatttgcga ggctggccag ctccacgtcg ccggccgaaa
     2221 tcgagcctgc ccctcatctg tcaacgccgc gccgggtgag tcggcccctc aagtgtcaac
     2281 gtccgcccct catctgtcag tgagggccaa gttttccgcg aggtatccac aacgccggcg
     2341 gccgcggtgt ctcgcacacg gcttcgacgg cgtttctggc gcgtttgcag ggccatagac
     2401 ggccgccagc ccagcggcga gggcaaccag cccggtgagc gtcgcaaagg agatcctgat
     2461 ctgactgatg ggctgcctgt atcgagtggt gattttgtgc cgagctgccg gtcggggagc
     2521 tgttggctgg ctggtggcag gatatattgt ggtgtaaaca aattgacgct tagacaactt
     2581 aataacacat tgcggacgtt tttaatgtac tggggtggat gcagtgggcc ccactctgtg
     2641 aagacaatgc cgaattcaag cttggagcgt tgacaccatc gaatggtgca aaacctttcg
     2701 cggtatggca tgatagcgcc cggtactcga ttaaggaggt atcaaatgat gcgtaaagga
     2761 gaagaacttt tcactggagt tgtcccaatt cttgttgaat tagatggtga tgttaatggg
     2821 cacaaatttt ctgtcagtgg agagggtgaa ggtgatgcaa catacggaaa acttaccctt
     2881 aaatttattt gcactactgg aaaactacct gttccatggc caacacttgt cactactttc
     2941 ggttatggtg ttcaatgctt tgcgagatac ccagatcata tgaaacagca tgactttttc
     3001 aagagtgcca tgcccgaagg ttatgtacag gaaagaacta tatttttcaa agatgacggg
     3061 aactacaaga cacgtgctga agtcaagttt gaaggtgata cccttgttaa tagaatcgag
     3121 ttaaaaggta ttgattttaa agaagatgga aacattcttg gacacaaatt ggaatacaac
     3181 tataactcac acaatgtata catcatggca gacaaacaaa agaatggaat caaagttaac
     3241 ttcaaaatta gacacaacat tgaagatgga agcgttcaac tagcagacca ttatcaacaa
     3301 aatactccaa ttggcgatgg ccctgtcctt ttaccagaca accattacct gtccacacaa
     3361 tctgcccttt cgaaagatcc caacgaaaag agagatcaca tggtccttct tgagtttgta
     3421 acagctgctg ggattacaca tggcatggat gaactataca aataagcttc tcggtaccaa
     3481 attccagaaa agaggcctcc cgaaaggggg gccttttttc gttttggtcc cgctgcaatt
     3541 gtcttctgca cgaagtggtt taaactatca gtgtttgaca ggatatattg gcgggtaaac
     3601 ctaagagaaa agagcgttta ttagaataat cggatattta aaagggcgtg aaaaggttta
     3661 tccgttcgtc catttgtatg tgcatgccaa ccacagggtt ccccagatca ggcgctggct
     3721 gctgaacccc cagccggaac tgaccccaca aggccctagc gtttgcaatg caccaggtca
     3781 tcattgaccc aggcgtgttc caccaggccg ctgcctcgca actcttcgca ggcttcgccg
     3841 acctgctcgc gccacttctt cacgcgggtg gaatccgatc cgcacatgag gcggaaggtt
     3901 tccagcttga gcgggtacgg ctcccggtgc gagctgaaat agtcgaacat ccgtcgggcc
     3961 gtcggcgaca gcttgcggta cttctcccat atgaatttcg tgtagtggtc gccagcaaac
     4021 agcacgacga tttcctcgtc gatcaggacc tggcaacggg acgttttctt gccacggtcc
     4081 aggacgcgga agcggtgcag cagcgacacc gattccaggt gcccaacgcg gtcggacgtg
     4141 aagcccatcg ccgtcgcctg taggcgcgac aggcattcct cggccttcgt gtaataccgg
     4201 ccattgatcg accagcccag gtcctggcaa agctcgtaga acgtgaaggt gatcggctcg
     4261 ccgatagggg tgcgcttcgc gtactccaac acctgctgcc acaccagttc gtcatcgtcg
     4321 gcccgcagct cgacgccggt gtaggtgatc ttcacgtcct tgttgacgtg gaaaatgacc
     4381 ttgttttgca gcgcctcgcg cgggattttc ttgttgcgcg tggtgaacag ggcagagcgg
     4441 gccgtgtcgt ttggcatcgc tcgcatcgtg tccggccacg gcgcaatatc gaacaaggaa
     4501 agctgcattt ccttgatctg ctgcttcgtg tgtttcagca acgcggcctg cttggcctcg
     4561 ctgacctgtt ttgccaggtc ctcgccggcg gtttttcgct tcttggtcgt catagttcct
     4621 cgcgtgtcga tggtcatcga cttcgccaaa cctgccgcct cctgttcaag acgacgcgaa
     4681 cgctccacgg cggccgatgg cgcgggcagg gcagggggag ccagttgcac gctgtcgcgc
     4741 tcgatcttgg ccgtagcttg ctggaccatc gagccgacgg actggaaggt ttcgcggggc
     4801 gcacgcatga cggtgcggct tgcgatggtt tcggcatcct cggcggaaaa ccccgcgtcg
     4861 atcagttctt gcctgtatgc cttccggtca aacgtccgat tcattcaccc tccttgcggg
     4921 attgccccga ctcacgccgg ggcaatgtgc ccttattcct gatttgaccc gcctggtgcc
     4981 ttggtgtcca gataatccac cttatcggca atgaagtcgg tcccgtagac cgtctggccg
     5041 tccttctcgt acttggtatt ccgaatcttg ccctgcacga ataccagcga ccccttgccc
     5101 aaatacttgc cgtgggcctc ggcctgagag ccaaaacact tgatgcggaa gaagtcggtg
     5161 cgctcctgct tgtcgccggc atcgttgcgc cacatctagg atctgccagg aaccgtaaaa
     5221 aggccgcgtt gctggcgtt
//
LOCUS       pL1f1372                5241 bp    DNA     circular UNA 14-FEB-2017
DEFINITION  Strong Red.
ACCESSION   urn.local.Weiss Lab.b6-77njv46
VERSION     urn.local.Weiss Lab.b6-77njv46
KEYWORDS    .
SOURCE      
  ORGANISM  
            .
FEATURES             Location/Qualifiers
     rep_origin      1
                     /label="ORI"
     CDS             complement(763..1620)
                     /label="AP r"
     promoter        complement(1662..1690)
                     /Imported_from="<a
                     href=""http://wishart.biology.ualberta.ca/PlasMapper"">Pla
                     sMapper</a>"
                     /Transferred_From="amp prom"
                     /Transferred_Similarity="100.00%"
                     /label="amp prom"
     rep_origin      complement(1818..2435)
                     /label="oriV"
     misc_feature    2640..2645
                     /Recognition_pattern="GAAGAC(2/6)"
                     /annotation_group="GAAGAC"
                     /label="BpiI"
                     /note="Geneious type: restriction site"
     promoter        2668..2723
                     /created_by="User"
                     /label="P017 - pLacI"
     -35_signal      2686..2691
                     /created_by="User"
                     /modified_by="User"
                     /label="-35"
     -10_signal      2709..2714
                     /created_by="User"
                     /label="-10"
     misc_feature    2722
                     /created_by="User"
                     /modified_by="User"
                     /label="+1"
                     /note="Geneious type: promoter prokaryotic"
     RBS             2734..2749
                     /created_by="User"
                     /modified_by="User"
                     /label="RBS 30"
     CDS             2757..3467
                     /vntifkey=4
                     /modified_by="User"
                     /label="SC033 - mCherry"
     terminator      3472..3532
                     /created_by="User"
                     /modified_by="User"
                     /label="T002 - L3S2P21 - 382"
     misc_feature    complement(3543..3548)
                     /Recognition_pattern="GAAGAC(2/6)"
                     /annotation_group="GAAGAC"
                     /label="BpiI"
                     /note="Geneious type: restriction site"
     misc_feature    complement(3715..5196)
                     /label="RK2 trfa (no Esp3I)"
     misc_feature    4292..4298
                     /Recognition_pattern="CACCTGC(4/8)"
                     /annotation_group="CACCTGC"
                     /label="AarI"
                     /note="Geneious type: restriction site"
     misc_feature    5207..755
                     /label="pUC ori"
     misc_feature    complement(5227..605)
                     /Imported_from="<a
                     href=""http://wishart.biology.ualberta.ca/PlasMapper"">Pla
                     sMapper</a>"
                     /Transferred_From="pBR322 origin"
                     /Transferred_Similarity="99.68%"
                     /label="pBR322 origin"
                     /note="Geneious type: origin of replication"
ORIGIN      
        1 tttccatagg ctccgccccc ctgacgagca tcacaaaaat cgacgctcaa gtcagaggtg
       61 gcgaaacccg acaggactat aaagatacca ggcgtttccc cctggaagct ccctcgtgcg
      121 ctctcctgtt ccgaccctgc cgcttaccgg atacctgtcc gcctttctcc cttcgggaag
      181 cgtggcgctt tctcatagct cacgctgtag gtatctcagt tcggtgtagg tcgttcgctc
      241 caagctgggc tgtgtgcacg aaccccccgt tcagcccgac cgctgcgcct tatccggtaa
      301 ctatcgtctt gagtccaacc cggtaagaca cgacttatcg ccactggcag cagccactgg
      361 taacaggatt agcagagcga ggtatgtagg cggtgctaca gagttcttga agtggtggcc
      421 taactacggc tacactagaa ggacagtatt tggtatctgc gctctgctga agccagttac
      481 cttcggaaaa agagttggta gctcttgatc cggcaaacaa accaccgctg gtagcggtgg
      541 tttttttgtt tgcaagcagc agattacgcg cagaaaaaaa ggatctcaag aagatccttt
      601 gatcttttct acggggtctg acgctcagtg gaacgaaaac tcacgttaag ggattttggt
      661 catgagatta tcaaaaagga tcttcaccta gatcctttta aattaaaaat gaagttttaa
      721 atcaatctaa agtatatatg agtaaacttg gtctgacagt taccaatgct taatcagtga
      781 ggcacctatc tcagcgatct gtctatttcg ttcatccata gttgcctgac tccccgtcgt
      841 gtagataact acgatacggg agggcttacc atctggcccc agtgctgcaa tgataccgcg
      901 agaaccacgc tcaccggctc cagatttatc agcaataaac cagccagccg gaagggccga
      961 gcgcagaagt ggtcctgcaa ctttatccgc ctccatccag tctattaatt gttgccggga
     1021 agctagagta agtagttcgc cagttaatag tttgcgcaac gttgttgcca ttgctacagg
     1081 catcgtggtg tcacgctcgt cgtttggtat ggcttcattc agctccggtt cccaacgatc
     1141 aaggcgagtt acatgatccc ccatgttgtg caaaaaagcg gttagctcct tcggtcctcc
     1201 gatcgttgtc agaagtaagt tggccgcagt gttatcactc atggttatgg cagcactgca
     1261 taattctctt actgtcatgc catccgtaag atgcttttct gtgactggtg agtactcaac
     1321 caagtcattc tgagaatagt gtatgcggcg accgagttgc tcttgcccgg cgtcaatacg
     1381 ggataatacc gcgccacata gcagaacttt aaaagtgctc atcattggaa aacgttcttc
     1441 ggggcgaaaa ctctcaagga tcttaccgct gttgagatcc agttcgatgt aacccactcg
     1501 tgcacccaac tgatcttcag catcttttac tttcaccagc gtttctgggt gagcaaaaac
     1561 aggaaggcaa aatgccgcaa aaaagggaat aagggcgaca cggaaatgtt gaatactcat
     1621 actcttcctt tttcaatatt attgaagcat ttatcagggt tattgtctca tgagcggata
     1681 catatttgaa tgtatttaga aaaataaaca aataggggtt ccgcgcacga attggccagc
     1741 gctgccattt ttggggtgag gccgttcgcg gccgaggggc gcagcccctg gggggatggg
     1801 aggcccgcgt tagcgggccg ggagggttcg agaagggggg gcacccccct tcggcgtgcg
     1861 cggtcacgcg cacagggcgc agccctggtt aaaaacaagg tttataaata ttggtttaaa
     1921 agcaggttaa aagacaggtt agcggtggcc gaaaaacggg cggaaaccct tgcaaatgct
     1981 ggattttctg cctgtggaca gcccctcaaa tgtcaatagg tgcgcccctc atctgtcagc
     2041 actctgcccc tcaagtgtca aggatcgcgc ccctcatctg tcagtagtcg cgcccctcaa
     2101 gtgtcaatac cgcagggcac ttatccccag gcttgtccac atcatctgtg ggaaactcgc
     2161 gtaaaatcag gcgttttcgc cgatttgcga ggctggccag ctccacgtcg ccggccgaaa
     2221 tcgagcctgc ccctcatctg tcaacgccgc gccgggtgag tcggcccctc aagtgtcaac
     2281 gtccgcccct catctgtcag tgagggccaa gttttccgcg aggtatccac aacgccggcg
     2341 gccgcggtgt ctcgcacacg gcttcgacgg cgtttctggc gcgtttgcag ggccatagac
     2401 ggccgccagc ccagcggcga gggcaaccag cccggtgagc gtcgcaaagg agatcctgat
     2461 ctgactgatg ggctgcctgt atcgagtggt gattttgtgc cgagctgccg gtcggggagc
     2521 tgttggctgg ctggtggcag gatatattgt ggtgtaaaca aattgacgct tagacaactt
     2581 aataacacat tgcggacgtt tttaatgtac tggggtggat gcagtgggcc ccactctgtg
     2641 aagacaatgc cgaattcgga tccggagcgt tgacaccatc gaatggcgca aaacctttcg
     2701 cggtatggca tgatagcgcc cggtacttct agagattaaa gaggagaaat actagaatgg
     2761 tgagcaaggg cgaggaggat aacatggcca tcatcaagga gttcatgcgc ttcaaggtgc
     2821 acatggaggg ctccgtgaac ggccacgagt tcgagatcga gggcgagggc gagggccgcc
     2881 cctacgaggg cacccagacc gccaagctga aggtgaccaa gggtggcccc ctgcccttcg
     2941 cctgggacat cctgtcccct cagttcatgt acggctccaa ggcctacgtg aagcaccccg
     3001 ccgacatccc cgactacttg aagctgtcct tccccgaggg cttcaagtgg gagcgcgtga
     3061 tgaacttcga ggacggcggc gtggtgaccg tgacccagga ctcctccttg caggacggcg
     3121 agttcatcta caaggtgaag ctgcgcggca ccaacttccc ctccgacggc cccgtaatgc
     3181 agaagaaaac catgggctgg gaggcctcct ccgagcggat gtaccccgag gacggcgccc
     3241 tgaagggcga gatcaagcag aggctgaagc tgaaggacgg cggccactac gacgctgagg
     3301 tcaagaccac ctacaaggcc aagaagcccg tgcagctgcc cggcgcctac aacgtcaaca
     3361 tcaagttgga catcacctcc cacaacgagg actacaccat cgtggaacag tacgaacgcg
     3421 ccgagggccg ccactccacc ggcggcatgg acgagcttta caagtaagct tctcggtacc
     3481 aaattccaga aaagaggcct cccgaaaggg gggccttttt tcgttttggt cccgctgcaa
     3541 ttgtcttctg cacgaagtgg tttaaactat cagtgtttga caggatatat tggcgggtaa
     3601 acctaagaga aaagagcgtt tattagaata atcggatatt taaaagggcg tgaaaaggtt
     3661 tatccgttcg tccatttgta tgtgcatgcc aaccacaggg ttccccagat caggcgctgg
     3721 ctgctgaacc cccagccgga actgacccca caaggcccta gcgtttgcaa tgcaccaggt
     3781 catcattgac ccaggcgtgt tccaccaggc cgctgcctcg caactcttcg caggcttcgc
     3841 cgacctgctc gcgccacttc ttcacgcggg tggaatccga tccgcacatg aggcggaagg
     3901 tttccagctt gagcgggtac ggctcccggt gcgagctgaa atagtcgaac atccgtcggg
     3961 ccgtcggcga cagcttgcgg tacttctccc atatgaattt cgtgtagtgg tcgccagcaa
     4021 acagcacgac gatttcctcg tcgatcagga cctggcaacg ggacgttttc ttgccacggt
     4081 ccaggacgcg gaagcggtgc agcagcgaca ccgattccag gtgcccaacg cggtcggacg
     4141 tgaagcccat cgccgtcgcc tgtaggcgcg acaggcattc ctcggccttc gtgtaatacc
     4201 ggccattgat cgaccagccc aggtcctggc aaagctcgta gaacgtgaag gtgatcggct
     4261 cgccgatagg ggtgcgcttc gcgtactcca acacctgctg ccacaccagt tcgtcatcgt
     4321 cggcccgcag ctcgacgccg gtgtaggtga tcttcacgtc cttgttgacg tggaaaatga
     4381 ccttgttttg cagcgcctcg cgcgggattt tcttgttgcg cgtggtgaac agggcagagc
     4441 gggccgtgtc gtttggcatc gctcgcatcg tgtccggcca cggcgcaata tcgaacaagg
     4501 aaagctgcat ttccttgatc tgctgcttcg tgtgtttcag caacgcggcc tgcttggcct
     4561 cgctgacctg ttttgccagg tcctcgccgg cggtttttcg cttcttggtc gtcatagttc
     4621 ctcgcgtgtc gatggtcatc gacttcgcca aacctgccgc ctcctgttca agacgacgcg
     4681 aacgctccac ggcggccgat ggcgcgggca gggcaggggg agccagttgc acgctgtcgc
     4741 gctcgatctt ggccgtagct tgctggacca tcgagccgac ggactggaag gtttcgcggg
     4801 gcgcacgcat gacggtgcgg cttgcgatgg tttcggcatc ctcggcggaa aaccccgcgt
     4861 cgatcagttc ttgcctgtat gccttccggt caaacgtccg attcattcac cctccttgcg
     4921 ggattgcccc gactcacgcc ggggcaatgt gcccttattc ctgatttgac ccgcctggtg
     4981 ccttggtgtc cagataatcc accttatcgg caatgaagtc ggtcccgtag accgtctggc
     5041 cgtccttctc gtacttggta ttccgaatct tgccctgcac gaataccagc gaccccttgc
     5101 ccaaatactt gccgtgggcc tcggcctgag agccaaaaca cttgatgcgg aagaagtcgg
     5161 tgcgctcctg cttgtcgccg gcatcgttgc gccacatcta ggatctgcca ggaaccgtaa
     5221 aaaggccgcg ttgctggcgt t
//
